Addgene plasmid #211605: Pan-QKI scFv [N147/6]
Purpose: Mammalian Expression Plasmid of Pan-QKI scFv. Derived from hybridoma N147/6.
Depositing lab: James Trimmer. Depositing organization: University of California, Davis. Publication: High-volume hybridoma sequencing on the NeuroMabSeq platform enables efficient generation of recombinant monoclonal antibodies and scFvs for neuroscience research. Mitchell KG, Gong B, Hunter SS, Burkart-Waco D, Gavira-O'Neill CE, Templeton KM, Goethel ME, Bzymek M, MacNiven LM, Murray KD, Settles ML, Froenicke L, Trimmer JS. Sci Rep. 2023 Sep 27;13(1):16200. doi: 10.1038/s41598-023-43233-4. PubMed 37758930.
Backbone
  Vector backbone: pCDNA3.4
  Backbone size w/o insert (bp): 6011
  Vector type: Mammalian Expression
Growth in bacteria
  Bacterial resistance: Ampicillin, 100 μg/mL
  Growth temperature: 37°C
  Growth strain: DH5alpha
  Copy number: High Copy
Gene/Insert
  Gene/Insert name: Pan-QKI (Homo sapiens) recombinant mouse scFv.
  Species: M. musculus (mouse)
  Entrez Gene: QKI (a.k.a. Hqk, QK, QK1, QK3, hqkI)
  Promoter: CMV
  Cloning method: Gibson Cloning
Terms and licenses: Academic/Nonprofit Terms; Industry Terms: Not Available to Industry
Depositor comments: This is a recombinant scFv RRID: AB_3073595.
How to cite: Pan-QKI scFv [N147/6] was a gift from James Trimmer (Addgene plasmid # 211605 ; http://n2t.net/addgene:211605 ; RRID:Addgene_211605)
