[The description below was written by a language model from this plasmid's Addgene catalogue record and pLannotate feature annotations shown in this document.]
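Description:
Pan-QKI scFv [N147/6] is a mammalian expression plasmid built on the pcDNA3.4 backbone that encodes a recombinant mouse single-chain variable fragment (scFv) recognising human QKI, the "pan" designation suggesting recognition of multiple QKI isoforms. The antibody variable regions were derived from the hybridoma N147/6 and were inserted by Gibson cloning. The sequenced plasmid is 6,910 nt. It is propagated in E. coli as a high-copy plasmid through a ColE1/pUC-type origin and selected with ampicillin via the β-lactamase gene. An f1 origin and remnants of lac regulatory elements are also present in the backbone.

The scFv cassette is driven by the human CMV immediate-early enhancer and promoter. Downstream of the promoter, the annotation detects a mouse heavy-chain variable domain followed by a mouse kappa light-chain variable domain. The gap between them is consistent with a flexible linker joining the two into a single polypeptide, although the linker is not annotated. A short match to a composite tag just after the light-chain region most likely reflects a 6xHis stretch, but the record does not state which tags are present, nor whether a secretion signal precedes the heavy-chain domain. The transcript carries a WPRE, which enhances mRNA stability and expression, and ends at an HSV TK polyadenylation signal. A separate SV40 promoter–neo–SV40 poly(A) cassette confers G418/neomycin resistance, which would allow selection of stable mammalian transfectants.

The plasmid is intended for producing the anti-QKI scFv in transfected mammalian cells, as part of a collection of sequence-defined recombinant antibodies and scFvs generated from hybridomas for neuroscience research.
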