Features (pLannotate 1.2.2; 21 found; start..end, strand, type, name):
    789..1377    +  rep_origin     ori: high-copy-number ColE1/pMB1/pBR322/pUC origin of replication
   1560..1652    +  CDS            lacI (fragment): lac repressor; lacI; The lac repressor binds to the lac operator to inhibit transcription in E. coli. This inhibition can be relieved by adding lactose or isopropyl-β-D-thiogalactopyranoside (IPTG).
   1665..1686    +  protein_bind   CAP binding site: CAP binding activates transcription in the presence of cAMP. E. coli catabolite activator protein
   1701..1731    +  promoter       lac promoter: promoter for the E. coli lac operon
   1739..1755    +  protein_bind   lac operator: The lac repressor binds to the lac operator to inhibit transcription in E. coli. This inhibition can be relieved by adding lactose or isopropyl-β-D-thiogalactopyranoside (IPTG). lac repressor encoded by lacI
   1828..1949    -  polyA_signal   SV40 poly(A) signal: SV40 polyadenylation signal
   1944..2102    -  CDS            ble (fragment): BLE_KLEPN - Experimental evidence at protein level: Swiss-Prot protein existence level 1. Binding protein with a strong affinity to the bleomycin family of antibiotics. Binds to CL990; an antimitotic-antibiotic compound. From Klebsiella pneumoniae.
   2128..2919    -  CDS            neo: KKA2_KLEPN - Also known as kan, nptII. Experimental evidence at protein level: Swiss-Prot protein existence level 1. Resistance to kanamycin, neomycin, paromomycin, ribostamycin, butirosin and gentamicin B. From Klebsiella pneumoniae.
   2986..3315    -  promoter       SV40 promoter: SV40 enhancer and early promoter
   3329..3757    -  rep_origin     f1 ori (sequence partly withheld): f1 bacteriophage origin of replication; arrow indicates direction of (+) strand synthesis
   3852..3868    +  polyA_signal   bGH poly(A) signal (fragment): bovine growth hormone polyadenylation signal
   3959..4007    -  polyA_signal   HSV TK poly(A) signal: herpes simplex virus thymidine kinase polyadenylation signal (Cole and Stacy, 1985)
   4072..4660    -  misc_feature   WPRE: woodchuck hepatitis virus posttranscriptional regulatory element
   4717..4734    -  CDS            capTEV™ (fragment): composite tag for in vivo biotinylation, TEV protease cleavage, and 6xHis tagging
   4785..5108    -  CDS            KV6A4_MOUSE: Experimental evidence at protein level: Swiss-Prot protein existence level 1. From Mus musculus (Mouse).
   5166..5570    -  CDS            HVM46_MOUSE: Experimental evidence at protein level: Swiss-Prot protein existence level 1. From Mus musculus (Mouse).
   5714..5917    -  promoter       CMV promoter: human cytomegalovirus (CMV) immediate early promoter
   5918..6297    -  enhancer       CMV enhancer: human cytomegalovirus immediate early enhancer
   6452..6504    +  misc_feature   bom (fragment): basis of mobility region from pBR322
   6563..6667    +  promoter       AmpR promoter: bla
   6668..618     +  CDS            AmpR (across the origin): β-lactamase; bla; confers resistance to ampicillin, carbenicillin, and related antibiotics
>Addgene plasmid #211605 | Pan-QKI scFv [N147/6] | addgene full sequence | sequence record 418365 | Addgene NGS Result
ATTGACGCCGGGCAAGAGCAACTCGGTCGCCGCATACACTATTCTCAGAATGACTTGGTTGAGTACTCAC
CAGTCACAGAAAAGCATCTTACGGATGGCATGACAGTAAGAGAATTATGCAGTGCTGCCATAACCATGAG
TGATAACACTGCGGCCAACTTACTTCTGACAACGATCGGAGGACCGAAGGAGCTAACCGCTTTTTTGCAC
AACATGGGGGATCATGTAACTCGCCTTGATCGTTGGGAACCGGAGCTGAATGAAGCCATACCAAACGACG
AGCGTGACACCACGATGCCTGTAGCAATGGCAACAACGTTGCGCAAACTATTAACTGGCGAACTACTTAC
TCTAGCTTCCCGGCAACAATTAATAGACTGGATGGAGGCGGATAAAGTTGCAGGACCACTTCTGCGCTCG
GCCCTTCCGGCTGGCTGGTTTATTGCTGATAAATCTGGAGCCGGTGAGCGTGGGTCTCGCGGTATCATTG
CAGCACTGGGGCCAGATGGTAAGCCCTCCCGTATCGTAGTTATCTACACGACGGGGAGTCAGGCAACTAT
GGATGAACGAAATAGACAGATCGCTGAGATAGGTGCCTCACTGATTAAGCATTGGTAACTGTCAGACCAA
GTTTACTCATATATACTTTAGATTGATTTAAAACTTCATTTTTAATTTAAAAGGATCTAGGTGAAGATCC
TTTTTGATAATCTCATGACCAAAATCCCTTAACGTGAGTTTTCGTTCCACTGAGCGTCAGACCCCGTAGA
AAAGATCAAAGGATCTTCTTGAGATCCTTTTTTTCTGCGCGTAATCTGCTGCTTGCAAACAAAAAAACCA
CCGCTACCAGCGGTGGTTTGTTTGCCGGATCAAGAGCTACCAACTCTTTTTCCGAAGGTAACTGGCTTCA
GCAGAGCGCAGATACCAAATACTGTTCTTCTAGTGTAGCCGTAGTTAGGCCACCACTTCAAGAACTCTGT
AGCACCGCCTACATACCTCGCTCTGCTAATCCTGTTACCAGTGGCTGCTGCCAGTGGCGATAAGTCGTGT
CTTACCGGGTTGGACTCAAGACGATAGTTACCGGATAAGGCGCAGCGGTCGGGCTGAACGGGGGGTTCGT
GCACACAGCCCAGCTTGGAGCGAACGACCTACACCGAACTGAGATACCTACAGCGTGAGCTATGAGAAAG
CGCCACGCTTCCCGAAGGGAGAAAGGCGGACAGGTATCCGGTAAGCGGCAGGGTCGGAACAGGAGAGCGC
ACGAGGGAGCTTCCAGGGGGAAACGCCTGGTATCTTTATAGTCCTGTCGGGTTTCGCCACCTCTGACTTG
AGCGTCGATTTTTGTGATGCTCGTCAGGGGGGCGGAGCCTATGGAAAAACGCCAGCAACGCGGCCTTTTT
ACGGTTCCTGGCCTTTTGCTGGCCTTTTGCTCACATGTTCTTTCCTGCGTTATCCCCTGATTCTGTGGAT
AACCGTATTACCGCCTTTGAGTGAGCTGATACCGCTCGCCGCAGCCGAACGACCGAGCGCAGCGAGTCAG
TGAGCGAGGAAGCGGAAGAGCGCCCAATACGCAAACCGCCTCTCCCCGCGCGTTGGCCGATTCATTAATG
CAGCTGGCACGACAGGTTTCCCGACTGGAAAGCGGGCAGTGAGCGCAACGCAATTAATGTGAGTTAGCTC
ACTCATTAGGCACCCCAGGCTTTACACTTTATGCTTCCGGCTCGTATGTTGTGTGGAATTGTGAGCGGAT
AACAATTTCACACAGGAAACAGCTATGACCATGATTACGCCAAGCTCTAGCTAGAGGTCGACGGTATACA
GACATGATAAGATACATTGATGAGTTTGGACAAACCACAACTAGAATGCAGTGAAAAAAATGCTTTATTT
GTGAAATTTGTGATGCTATTGCTTTATTTGTAACCATTATAAGCTGCAATAAACAAGTTGGGGTGGGCGA
AGAACTCCAGCATGAGATCCCCGCGCTGGAGGATCATCCAGCCGGCGTCCCGGAAAACGATTCCGAAGCC
CAACCTTTCATAGAAGGCGGCGGTGGAATCGAAATCTCGTGATGGCAGGTTGGGCGTCGCTTGGTCGGTC
ATTTCGCGAACCCCAGAGTCCCGCTCAGAAGAACTCGTCAAGAAGGCGATAGAAGGCGATGCGCTGCGAA
TCGGGAGCGGCGATACCGTAAAGCACGAGGAAGCGGTCAGCCCATTCGCCGCCAAGCTCTTCAGCAATAT
CACGGGTAGCCAACGCTATGTCCTGATAGCGGTCCGCCACACCCAGCCGGCCACAGTCGATGAATCCAGA
AAAGCGGCCATTTTCCACCATGATATTCGGCAAGCAGGCATCGCCATGGGTCACGACGAGATCCTCGCCG
TCGGGCATGCGCGCCTTGAGCCTGGCGAACAGTTCGGCTGGCGCGAGCCCCTGATGCTCTTCGTCCAGAT
CATCCTGATCGACAAGACCGGCTTCCATCCGAGTACGTGCTCGCTCGATGCGATGTTTCGCTTGGTGGTC
GAATGGGCAGGTAGCCGGATCAAGCGTATGCAGCCGCCGCATTGCATCAGCCATGATGGATACTTTCTCG
GCAGGAGCAAGGTGAGATGACAGGAGATCCTGCCCCGGCACTTCGCCCAATAGCAGCCAGTCCCTTCCCG
CTTCAGTGACAACGTCGAGCACAGCTGCGCAAGGAACGCCCGTCGTGGCCAGCCACGATAGCCGCGCTGC
CTCGTCCTGCAGTTCATTCAGGGCACCGGACAGGTCGGTCTTGACAAAAAGAACCGGGCGCCCCTGCGCT
GACAGCCGGAACACGGCGGCATCAGAGCAGCCGATTGTCTGTTGTGCCCAGTCATAGCCGAATAGCCTCT
CCACCCAAGCGGCCGGAGAACCTGCGTGCAATCCATCTTGTTCAATCATGCGAAACGATCCTCATCCTGT
CTCTTGATCAGATCCGAAAATGGATATACAAGCTCCCGGGAGCTTTTTGCAAAAGCCTAGGCCTCCAAAA
AAGCCTCCTCACTACTTCTGGAATAGCTCAGAGGCAGAGGCGGCCTCGGCCTCTGCATAAATAAAAAAAA
TTAGTCAGCCATGGGGCGGAGAATGGGCGGAACTGGGCGGAGTTAGGGGCGGGATGGGCGGAGTTAGGGG
CGGGACTATGGTTGCTGACTAATTGAGATGCATGCTTTGCATACTTCTGCCTGCTGGGGAGCCTGGGGAC
TTTCCACACCTGGTTGCTGACTAATTGAGATGCATGCTTTGCATACTTCTGCCTGCTGGGGAGCCTGGGG
ACTTTCCACACCCTAACTGACACACATTCCACAGAATTAATTCGCGTTAAATTTTTGTTAAATCAGCTCA
TTTTTTAACCAATAGGCCGAAATCGGCAAAATCCCTTATAAATCAAAAGAATAGACCGAGATAGGGT
[37 nt withheld, positions 3428-3464]
AAAGAACGTGGACTCCAACGTCAAAGG
[49 nt withheld, positions 3492-3540]
T
[91 nt withheld, positions 3542-3632]
G
[124 nt withheld, positions 3634-3757]
GGGGATACCCCCTAGAGCCCCAGCTGCGCAGATCTGCTATGGCAGGGCCTGCCGCCCCGACGTTGGCTGC
GAGCCCTGGGCCTTCACCCGAACTTGGGGGGTGGGGTGGGGAAAAGGAAGAAACGCGGGCGTATTGGCCC
CAATGGGGTCTCGGTGGGGTATCGACAGAGTGCCAGCCCTGGGACCGAACCCCGCGTTTATGAACAAACG
ACCCAACACCCGTGCGTTTTATTCTGTCTTTTTATTGCCGTCATAGCGCGGGTTCCTTCCGGTATTGTCT
CCTTCCGTGTTTCAGTTAGCCTCCCCCGTTCCAGGCGGGGAGGCGGCCCAAAGGGAGATCCGACTCGTCT
GAGGGCGAAGGCGAAGACGCGGAAGAGGCCGCAGAGCCGGCAGCAGGCCGCGGGAAGGAAGGTCCGCTGG
ATTGAGGGCCGAAGGGACGTAGCAGAAGGACGTCCCGCGCAGAATCCAGGTGGCAACACAGGCGAGCAGC
CATGGAAAGGACGTCAGCTTCCCCGACAACACCACGGAATTGTCAGTGCCCAACAGCCGAGCCCCTGTCC
AGCAGCGGGCAAGGCAGGCGGCGATGAGTTCCGCCGTGGCAATAGGGAGGGGGAAAGCGAAAGTCCCGGA
AAGGAGCTGACAGGTGGTGGCAATGCCCCAACCAGTGGGGGTTGCGTCAGCAAACACAGTGCACACCACG
CCACGTTGCCTGACAACGGGCCACAACTCCTCATAAAGAGACAGCAACCAGGATTTATACAAGGAGGAGA
AAATGAAAGCCATACGGGAAGCAATAGCATGATACAAAGGCATTAAAGCAGCGTATCCACATAGCGTAAA
AGGAGCAACATAGTTAAGAATACCAGTCAATCTTTCACAAATTTTGTAATCCAGAGGTTGATTGTCGAGA
TATCAAACTCATTACTAACCGGTAGGGATCGAACCCTTAAGCTTACTAGTGATGATGATGATGATGCCCG
CCTGTTTCTGGCAGGCCGCTAGCATAGTCAGGTACATCATACGGATACTTTATCTCGAGTTTTGTTCCGC
CGCCAAAAGTAGGGGGAGAGCGGTGGTATTGATGACAATAGTATGTAGCGGCGTCCTCTGCTTCCATAGA
ACTAATCGTTAAGGAAAATGAAGTTCCGCTTCCGGATCCGGAAAACCGCACGGGCACGCCGCTGGCGAGA
TTGCTGGTGGAATAGATCCAAAGCTTCGGGCTAGAGCCAGGCTTTTGTTGATACCAATGCAGGTAGGTGC
TGGACACAGAGCTGGATGCTGTACAAGTCATTGTAACGCGCTCGCCCAGACTAGCTGACATTATCGCCGG
ACTTTGAGTCAGCACGATCTGTGAACCGCCGCCACTTCCACCACCGCCGGAACCTCCTCCGCCGGATCCT
CCTCCACCGGAACTAACAGTCACGGTAGTTCCAGCTCCCCATACGTCAAAATAGCCGGATGAGCTCCCAT
AATATCTTCTCCGGGAGCAATAGTAAGTCGCGGTATCTTCTGTGGTTACACTGTTGAGTTGAAGAAAGAA
TTGATTCTTACTGGTATCACGGGTAATTGACACTCTGCTCTTTAAGCTCGGATTATAAGACGTACTGTCT
GAGAAACTGATATAACCCATCCATTCGAGCTTATTCCCTGGGAATTGTCTAATCCAATACCATGCGTAGT
CAGACGTTATACTATAACCGGTCACGGTACATGTTAAGCTGAGTGATTGGGATGGGCGGACCAACCCCGG
GCCAGATTCTTGCAATTGTACGTCGGAATGGACTCCAGTCGCGGTCGCTACGAGAAAGAGAATTATACAG
CTCCAGCCCATGGTGGCGGCGGGAATTCAAGGGTTCGATCCTCTAGAGTCCGGAGGCTGGATCGGTCCCG
GTGTCTTCTATGGAGGTCAAAACAGCGTGGATGGCGTCTCCAGGCGATCTGACGGTTCACTAAACGAGCT
CTGCTTATATAGACCTCCCACCGTACACGCCTACCGCCCATTTGCGTCAATGGGGCGGAGTTGTTACGAC
ATTTTGGAAAGTCCCGTTGATTTTGGTGCCAAAACAAACTCCCATTGACGTCAATGGGGTGGAGACTTGG
AAATCCCCGTGAGTCAAACCGCTATCCACGCCCATTGATGTACTGCCAAAACCGCATCACCATGGTAATA
GCGATGACTAATACGTAGATGTACTGCCAAGTAGGAAAGTCCCATAAGGTCATGTACTGGGCATAATGCC
AGGCGGGCCATTTACCGTCATTGACGTCAATAGGGGGCGTACTTGGCATATGATACACTTGATGTACTGC
CAAGTGGGCAGTTTACCGTAAATACTCCACCCATTGACGTCAATGGAAAGTCCCTATTGGCGTTACTATG
GGAACATACGTCATTATTGACGTCAATGGGCGGGGGTCGTTGGGCGGTCAGCCAGGCGGGCCATTTACCG
TAAGTTATGTAACGCGGAACTCCATATATGGGCTATGAACTAATGACCCCGTAATTGATTACTATTAATA
ACTAGTCAATAATCAATGTCAACGCGTATATCTGGCCCGTACATCGCGAAGCAGCGCAAAACGCCTAACC
CTAAGCAGATTCTTCATGCAATTGTCGGTCAAGCCTTGCCTTGTTGTAGCTTAAATTTTGCTCGCGCACT
ACTCAGCGACCTCCAACACACAAGCAGGGAGCAGATACTGGCTTAACTATGCGGCATCAGAGCAGATTGT
ACTGAGAGTGCACCATAGGGGATCGGGAGATCTCCCGATCCGTCGACGTCAGGTGGCACTTTTCGGGGAA
ATGTGCGCGGAACCCCTATTTGTTTATTTTTCTAAATACATTCAAATATGTATCCGCTCATGAGACAATA
ACCCTGATAAATGCTTCAATAATATTGAAAAAGGAAGAGTATGAGTATTCAACATTTCCGTGTCGCCCTT
ATTCCCTTTTTTGCGGCATTTTGCCTTCCTGTTTTTGCTCACCCAGAAACGCTGGTGAAAGTAAAAGATG
CTGAAGATCAGTTGGGTGCACGAGTGGGTTACATCGAACTGGATCTCAACAGCGGTAAGATCCTTGAGAG
TTTTCGCCCCGAAGAACGTTTTCCAATGATGAGCACTTTTAAAGTTCTGCTATGTGGCGCGGTATTATCC
CGT
