>Addgene plasmid #211605 | Pan-QKI scFv [N147/6] | depositor partial sequence | sequence record 412770 | scFv
ATGGGCTGGAGCTGTATAATTCTCTTTCTCGTAGCGACCGCGACTGGAGTCCATTCCGACGTACAATTGC
AAGAATCTGGCCCGGGGTTGGTCCGCCCATCCCAATCACTCAGCTTAACATGTACCGTGACCGGTTATAG
TATAACGTCTGACTACGCATGGTATTGGATTAGACAATTCCCAGGGAATAAGCTCGAATGGATGGGTTAT
ATCAGTTTCTCAGACAGTACGTCTTATAATCCGAGCTTAAAGAGCAGAGTGTCAATTACCCGTGATACCA
GTAAGAATCAATTCTTTCTTCAACTCAACAGTGTAACCACAGAAGATACCGCGACTTACTATTGCTCCCG
GAGAAGATATTATGGGAGCTCATCCGGCTATTTTGACGTATGGGGAGCTGGAACTACCGTGACTGTTAGT
TCCGGTGGAGGAGGATCCGGCGGAGGAGGTTCCGGCGGTGGTGGAAGTGGCGGCGGTTCACAGATCGTGC
TGACTCAAAGTCCGGCGATAATGTCAGCTAGTCTGGGCGAGCGCGTTACAATGACTTGTACAGCATCCAG
CTCTGTGTCCAGCACCTACCTGCATTGGTATCAACAAAAGCCTGGCTCTAGCCCGAAGCTTTGGATCTAT
TCCACCAGCAATCTCGCCAGCGGCGTGCCCGTGCGGTTTTCCGGATCCGGAAGCGGAACTTCATTTTCCT
TAACGATTAGTTCTATGGAAGCAGAGGACGCCGCTACATACTATTGTCATCAATACCACCGCTCTCCCCC
TACTTTTGGCGGCGGAACAAAACTCGAGATAAAGTATCCGTATGATGTACCTGACTATGCTAGCGGCCTG
CCAGAAACAGGCGGGCATCATCATCATCATCACTAG
